Addgene plasmid #209428: pKT-H3.3-G34R-IRES-katushka
Purpose: SB-transposable plasmid expressing the mutant histone H3.3-G34R with RFP
Depositing lab: Maria Castro. Depositing organization: University of Michigan.
Backbone
  Vector backbone: pKT
  Vector type: Mammalian Expression
Growth in bacteria
  Bacterial resistance: Kanamycin, 50 μg/mL
  Growth temperature: 37°C
  Growth strain: NEB Stable
  Copy number: High Copy
Gene/Insert
  Gene/Insert name: H3.3-G34R
  gRNA/shRNA sequence: Unspecified
  Species: M. musculus (mouse)
  Mutation: G34R
  Cloning method: Restriction Enzyme; 5′ cloning site Unknown (unknown if destroyed)
Resource information
  A portion of this plasmid was derived from a plasmid made by: cDNA vector
Terms and licenses: Academic/Nonprofit Terms; Industry Terms: Not Available to Industry
How to cite: pKT-H3.3-G34R-IRES-katushka was a gift from Maria Castro (Addgene plasmid # 209428 ; http://n2t.net/addgene:209428 ; RRID:Addgene_209428)
