[The description below was written by a language model from this plasmid's Addgene catalogue record and pLannotate feature annotations shown in this document.]
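Description:
pKT-H3.3-G34R-IRES-katushka is a 5.3 kb mammalian expression plasmid on the pKT backbone, designed as a Sleeping Beauty (SB) transposable donor for stable delivery of a mutant histone together with a fluorescent reporter. It is propagated in bacteria through a high-copy ColE1/pUC-type origin and selected with kanamycin via an aph(3')-Ia KanR gene. Short T3 and T7 phage promoters sit in the backbone flanking the cargo region.

The payload is a single bicistronic cassette. Two fragments annotated as mouse cytomegalovirus immediate-early promoter lie upstream and appear to drive transcription, although the catalogue fields do not name the promoter. The first open reading frame is histone H3.3, recorded as mouse-derived and carrying the G34R substitution; the automated annotation matches it to the Drosophila His3.3A entry, which reflects the strong conservation of this histone variant. An EMCV IRES follows and allows cap-independent translation of Katushka (TurboFP635), a far-red fluorescent protein, from the same transcript, so that red fluorescence marks cells expressing the mutant histone. The nearby SV40 poly(A) signal, which would normally terminate the message, is annotated on the opposite strand.

The feature table does not explicitly annotate the SB inverted terminal repeats. It lists only a very short hit to SB100X, far too small to encode the transposase, which may be a spurious match within transposon-derived sequence. Transposase would therefore be expected to come from a separate source to integrate the cassette into the host genome. According to the record, the plasmid's purpose is SB-mediated expression of H3.3-G34R with a red reporter; no specific downstream application is stated.
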