Features (pLannotate 1.2.2; 12 found; start..end, strand, type, name):
     17..100     +  promoter       mCMV promoter (fragment): mouse cytomegalovirus (CMV) immediate early promoter
    217..424     +  promoter       mCMV promoter (fragment): mouse cytomegalovirus (CMV) immediate early promoter
    838..1245    +  CDS            His3.3A: H33A_DROME - Experimental evidence at protein level: Swiss-Prot protein existence level 1. Variant histone H3 which replaces conventional H3 in a wide range of nucleosomes in active genes and is specifically enriched in modifications associated with active chromatin. Constitutes the predominant form of histone H3 in non-dividing cells and is incorporated into chromatin independently of DNA synthesis. Deposited at sites of nucleosomal displacement throughout transcribed genes, suggesting that it represents an epigenetic imprint of transcriptionally active chromatin. Nucleosomes wrap and compact
   1262..1834    +  misc_feature   IRES: internal ribosome entry site (IRES) of the encephalomyocarditis virus (EMCV)
   1836..2541    +  CDS            TurboFP635 (fragment): far-red-shifted derivative of red fluorescent protein from Entacmaea quadricolor, also known as Katushka (Shcherbo et al., 2007) mammalian codon-optimized
   2619..2740    -  polyA_signal   SV40 poly(A) signal: SV40 polyadenylation signal
   2763..2834    -  CDS            large T antigen (fragment): large T antigen from SV40 (simian virus 40)
   2842..2860    +  promoter       T3 promoter: promoter for bacteriophage T3 RNA polymerase
   2865..2903    +  CDS            SB100X (fragment): hyperactive variant of the Sleeping Beauty transposase (Mátés et al., 2009)
   3341..3929    -  rep_origin     ori: high-copy-number ColE1/pMB1/pBR322/pUC origin of replication
   4072..4881    -  CDS            KanR: aminoglycoside phosphotransferase; aph(3')-Ia; confers resistance to kanamycin in bacteria or G418 (Geneticin®) in eukaryotes
   5234..5252    -  promoter       T7 promoter: promoter for bacteriophage T7 RNA polymerase
>Addgene plasmid #209428 | pKT-H3.3-G34R-IRES-katushka | addgene full sequence | sequence record 418354 | Addgene NGS Result
GAGTCAATGGGAAAAACCCATTGGAGCCAAGTACACTGACTCAATAGGGACTTTCCATTGGGTTTTGCCC
AGTACATAAGGTCAATAGGGGGTGAGTCAACAGGAAAGTCCCATTGGAGCCAAGTACATTGAGTCAATAG
GGACTTTCCAATGGGTTTTGCCCAGTACATAAGGTCAATGGGAGGTAAGCCAATGGGTTTTTCCCATTAC
TGACATGTATACTGAGTCATTAGGGACTTTCCAATGGGTTTTGCCCAGTACATAAGGTCAATAGGGGTGA
ATCAACAGGAAAGTCCCATTGGAGCCAAGTACACTGAGTCAATAGGGACTTTCCATTGGGTTTTGCCCAG
TACAAAAGGTCAATAGGGGGTGAGTCAATGGGTTTTTCCCATTATTGGCACATACATAAGGTCAATAGGG
GTGACTAGTGGAGAAGAGCATGCTTGAGGGCTGAGTGCCCCTCAGTGGGCAGAGAGCACATGGCCCACAG
TCCCTGAGAAGTTGGGGGGAGGGGTGGGCAATTGAACTGGTGCCTAGAGAAGGTGGGGCTTGGGTAAACT
GGGAAAGTGATGTGGTGTACTGGCTCCACCTTTTTCCCCAGGGTGGGGGAGAACCATATATAAGTGCAGT
AGTCTCTGTGAACATTCAAGCTTCTGCCTTCTCCCTCCTGTGAGTTTGGTAAGTCACTGACTGTCTATGC
CTGGGAAAGGGTGGGCAGGAGATGGGGCAGTGCAGGAAAAGTGGCACTATGAACCCTGCAGCCCTAGGAA
TGCATCTAGACAATTGTACTAACCTTCTTCTCTTTCCTCTCCTGACAGGTTGGTGTACAGCGGCCGCATG
GCTCGTACAAAGCAGACTGCCCGCAAATCGACCGGTGGTAAAGCACCCAGGAAGCAACTGGCTACAAAAG
CCGCTCGCAAGAGTGCGCCCTCTACTGGAAGGGTGAAGAAACCTCATCGTTACAGGCCTGGTACTGTGGC
GCTCCGTGAAATTAGACGTTATCAGAAGTCCACTGAACTTCTGATTCGCAAACTTCCCTTCCAGCGTCTG
GTGCGAGAAATTGCTCAGGACTTTAAAACAGATCTGCGCTTCCAGAGCGCAGCTATCGGTGCTTTGCAGG
AGGCAAGTGAGGCCTATCTGGTTGGCCTTTTTGAAGACACCAACCTGTGTGCTATCCATGCCAAACGTGT
AACAATTATGCCAAAAGACATCCAGCTAGCACGCCGCATACGTGGAGAACGTGCTTAAGGATCCCTCGAG
GCCCCTCTCCCTCCCCCCCCCCTAACGTTACTGGCCGAAGCCGCTTGGAATAAGGCCGGTGTGCGTTTGT
CTATATGTTATTTTCCACCATATTGCCGTCTTTTGGCAATGTGAGGGCCCGGAAACCTGGCCCTGTCTTC
TTGACGAGCATTCCTAGGGGTCTTTCCCCTCTCGCCAAAGGAATGCAAGGTCTGTTGAATGTCGTGAAGG
AAGCAGTTCCTCTGGAAGCTTCTTGAAGACAAACAACGTCTGTAGCGACCCTTTGCAGGCAGCGGAACCC
CCCACCTGGCGACAGGTGCCTCTGCGGCCAAAAGCCACGTGTATAAGATACACCTGCAAAGGCGGCACAA
CCCCAGTGCCACGTTGTGAGTTGGATAGTTGTGGAAAGAGTCAAATGGCTCACCTCAAGCGTATTCAACA
AGGGGCTGAAGGATGCCCAGAAGGTACCCCATTGTATGGGATCTGATCTGGGGCCTCGGTGCACATGCTT
TACATGTGTTTAGTCGAGGTTAAAAAACGTCTAGGCCCCCCGAACCACGGGGACGTGGTTTTCCTTTGAA
AAACACGATGATAATATGGTGGGTGAGGATAGCGTGCTGATCACCGAGAACATGCACATGAAACTGTACA
TGGAGGGCACCGTGAACGACCACCACTTCAAGTGCACATCCGAGGGCGAAGGCAAGCCCTACGAGGGCAC
CCAGACCATGAAGATCAAGGTGGTCGAGGGCGGCCCTCTCCCCTTCGCCTTCGACATCCTGGCTACCAGC
TTCATGTACGGCAGCAAAACCTTTATCAACCACACCCAGGGCATCCCCGACTTCTTTAAGCAGTCCTTCC
CTGAGGGCTTCACATGGGAGAGGATCACCACATACGAAGACGGGGGCGTGCTGACCGCTACCCAGGACAC
CAGCCTCCAGAACGGCTGCCTCATCTACAACGTCAAGATCAACGGGGTGAACTTCCCATCCAACGGCCCT
GTGATGCAGAAGAAAACACTCGGCTGGGAGGCCAGCACCGAGATGCTGTACCCCGCTGACAGCGGCCTGA
GAGGCCATAGCCAGATGGCCCTGAAGCTCGTGGGCGGGGGCTACCTGCACTGCTCCCTCAAGACCACATA
CAGATCCAAGAAACCCGCTAAGAACCTCAAGATGCCCGGCTTCTACTTCGTGGACAGGAGACTGGAAAGA
ATCAAGGAGGCCGACAAAGAGACCTACGTCGAGCAGCACGAGATGGCTGTGGCCAGGTACTGCGACCTGC
CTAGCAAACTGGGGCACAGCTCCGGACTCAGATAACGTACGTGCGCGCGAATGCATCCAGATCTAGGTAC
CAGGGCCCAGCTAGCTGGCCAGACATGATAAGATACATTGATGAGTTTGGACAAACCACAACTAGAATGC
AGTGAAAAAAATGCTTTATTTGTGAAATTTGTGATGCTATTGCTTTATTTGTAACCATTATAAGCTGCAA
TAAACAAGTTAACAACAACAATTGCATTCATTTTATGTTTCAGGTTCAGGGGGAGGTGTGGGAGGTTTTT
TAAAGCAAGTAAAACCTCTACAAATGTGGTATGGAATTATCAATTAACCCTCACTAAAGGGAGACCAAGT
TAAACAATTTAAAGGCAATGCTACCAAATACTAATTGAGTGTATGTAAACTTCTGACCCACTGGGAATGT
GATGAAAGAAATAAAAGCTGAAATGAATCATTCTCTCTACTATTATTCTGATATTTCACATTCTTAAAAT
AAAGTGGTGATCCTAACTGACCTAAGACAGGGAATTTTTACTAGGATTAAATGTCAGGAATTGTGAAAAA
GTGAGTTTAAATGTATTTGGCTAAGGTGTATGTAAACTTCCGACTTCAACTGTATAGGGATCTGGTACCA
TTTAAATCTGTTCCGCTTCCTCGCTCACTGACTCGCTGCGCTCGGTCGTTCGGCTGCGGCGAGCGGTATC
AGCTCACTCAAAGGCGGTAATACGGTTATCCACAGAATCAGGGGATAACGCAGGAAAGAACATGTGAGCA
AAAGGCCAGCAAAAGGCCAGGAACCGTAAAAAGGCCGCGTTGCTGGCGTTTTTCCATAGGCTCCGCCCCC
CTGACGAGCATCACAAAAATCGACGCTCAAGTCAGAGGTGGCGAAACCCGACAGGACTATAAAGATACCA
GGCGTTTCCCCCTGGAAGCTCCCTCGTGCGCTCTCCTGTTCCGACCCTGCCGCTTACCGGATACCTGTCC
GCCTTTCTCCCTTCGGGAACCGTGGCGCTTTCTCATAGCTCACGCTGTAGGTATCTCAGTTCGGTGTAGG
TCGTTCGCTCCAAGCTGGGCTGTGTGCACGAACCCCCCGTTCAGCCCGACCGCTGCGCCTTATCCGGTAA
CTATCGTCTTGAGTCCAACCCGGTAAGACACGACTTATCGCCACTGGCAGCAGCCACTGGTAACAGGATT
AGCAGAGCGAGGTATGTAGGCGGTGCTACAGAGTTCTTGAAGTGGTGGCCTAACTACGGCTACACTAGAA
GAACAGTATTTGGTATCTGCGCTCTGCTGAAGCCAGTTACCTTCGGAAAAAGAGTTGGTAGCTCTTGATC
CGGCAAACAAACCACCGCTGGTAGCGGTGGTTTTTTTGTTTGCAAGCAGCAGATTACGCGCAGAAAAAAA
GGATCTCAAGAAGATCCTTTGATCTTTTCTACGGGGTCTGACGCTCAGTGGAACGAAAACTCACGTTAAG
GGATTTTGGTCATGAGATTATCAAAAAGGATCTTCACCTAGATCCTTTTTGCCAGTGTTACAACCAATTA
ACCAATTCTGATTAGAAAAACTCATCGAGCATCAAATGAAACTGCAATTTATTCATATCAGGATTATCAA
TACCATATTTTTGAAAAAGCCGTTTCTGTAATGAAGGAGAAAACTCACCGAGGCAGTTCCATAGGATGGC
AAGATCCTGGTATCGGTCTGCGATTCCGACTCGTCCAACATCAATACAACCTATTAATTTCCCCTCGTCA
AAAATAAGGTTATCAAGTGAGAAATCACCATGAGTGACGACTGAATCCGGTGAGAATGGCAAAAGTTTAT
GCATTTCTTTCCAGACTTGTTCAACAGGCCAGCCATTACGCTCGTCATCAAAATCACTCGCATCAACCAA
ACCGTTATTCATTCGTGATTGCGCCTGAGCGAGACGAAATACGCGATCGCTGTTAAAAGGACAATTACAA
ACAGGAATCGAATGCAACCGGCGCAGGAACACTGCCAGCGCATCAACAATATTTTCACCTGAATCAGGAT
ATTCTTCTAATACCTGGAATGCTGTTTTTCCGGGGATCGCAGTGGTGAGTAACCATGCATCATCAGGAGT
ACGGATAAAATGCTTGATGGTCGGAAGAGGCATAAATTCCGTCAGCCAGTTTAGTCTGACCATCTCATCT
GTAACATCATTGGCAACGCTACCTTTGCCATGTTTCAGAAACAACTCTGGCGCATCGGGCTTCCCATACA
AGCGATAGATTGTCGCACCTGATTGCCCGACATTATCGCGAGCCCATTTATACCCATATAAATCAGCATC
CATGTTGGAATTTAATCGCGGCCTCGACGTTTCCCGTTGAATATGGCTCATAACACCCCTTGTATTACTG
TTTATGTAAGCAGACAGTTTTATTGTTCATGATGCAGCTGGATCCAGATCCCTATACAGTTGAAGTCGGA
AGTTTACATACACTTAAGTTGGAGTCATTAAAACTCGTTTTTCAACTACTCCACAAATTTCTTGTTAACA
AACAATAGTTTTGGCAAGTCAGTTAGGACATCTACTTTGTGCATGACACAAGTCATTTTTCCAACAATTG
TTTACAGACAGATTATTTCACTTATAATTCACTGTATCACAATTCCAGTGGGTCAGAAGTTTACATACAC
TAAGTTGACTGTGCCTTTAAACAGCTTGGAAAATTCCAGAAAATGATGGTCTCCCTATAGTGAGTCGTAT
TAGATCCCGGGATTACTAGTTTAAACCTAGGATGCATACCGGTCAAGCTAGCGATAATTCCTGCAG
